>Addgene plasmid #147875 | pAc5.1B-lambdaN-HA-DmNot1-del1156-1169-RNFtoAAA-dsRNAres_W | depositor full sequence | sequence record 290322 | Full Sequence
CTTCAAGGAATTAATTCTATATTCTAAAAACACAAATGATACTTCTAAAAAAAATCATGAATGGCATCAA
CTCTGAATCAAATCTTTGCAGATGCACCTACTTCTCATTTCCACTGTCACATCATTTTTCCAGATCTCGC
TGCCTGTTATGTGGCCCACAAACCAAGACACGTTTTATGGCCATTAAAGCTGGCTGATCGTCGCCAAACA
CCAAATACATATCAATATGTACATTCGAGAAAGAAGCGATCAAAGAAGCGTCTTCGGGCGAGTAGGAGAA
TGCGGAGGAGAAGGAGAACGAGCTGATCTAGTATCTCTCCACAATCCAATGCCAACTGACCAACTGGCCA
TATTCGGAGCAATTTGAAGCCAATTTCCATCGCCTGGCGATCGCTCCATTCTTGGCTATATGTTTTTCAC
CGTTCCCGGGGCCATTTTCAAAGACTCGTCGGTAAGATAAGATTGTGTCACTCGCTGTCTCTCTTCATTT
GTCGAAGAATGCTGAGGAATTTCGCGATGACGTCGGCGAGTATTTTGAAGAATGAGAATAATTTGTATTT
ATACGAAAATCAGTTAGTGGAATTTTCTACAAAAACATGTTATCTATAGATAATTTTGTTGCAAAATATG
TTGACTATGACAAAGATTGTATGTATATACCTTTAATGTATTCTCATTTTCTTATGTATTTATAATGGCA
ATGATGATACTGATGATATTTTAAGATGATGCCAGACCACAGGCTGATTTCTGCGTCTTTTGCCGAACGC
AGTGCATGTGCGGTTGTTGTTTTTTGGAATAGTTTCAATTTTCGGACTGTCCGCTTTGATTTCAGTTTCT
TGGCTTATTCAAAAAGCAAAGTAAAGCCAAAAAAGCGAGATGGCAATACCAAATGCGGCAAAACGGTAGT
GGAAGGAAAGGGGTGCGGGGCAGCGGAAGGAAGGGTGGGGCGGGGCGTGGCGGGGTCTGTGGCTGGGCGC
GACGTCACCGACGTTGGAGCCACTCCTTTGACCATGTGTGCGTGTGTGTATTATTCGTGTCTCGCCACTC
GCCGGTTGTTTTTTTCTTTTTATCTCGCTCTCTCTAGCGCCATCTCGTACGCATGCTCAACGCACCGCAT
GTTGCCGTGTCCTTTATGCGTCATTTTGGCTCGAAATAGGCAATTATTTAAACAAAGATTAGTCAACGAA
AACGCTAAAATAAATAAGTCTACAATATGGTTACTTATTGCCATGTGTGTGCAGCCAACGATAGCAACAA
AAGCAACAACACAGTGGCTTTCCCTCTTTCACTTTTTGTTTGCAAGCGCGTGCGAGCAAGACGGCACGAC
CGGCAAACGCAATTACGCTGACAAAGAGCAGACGAAGTTTTGGCCGAAAAACATCAAGGCGCCTGATACG
AATGCATTTGCAATAACAATTGCGATATTTAATATTGTTTATGAAGCTGTTTGACTTCAAAACACACAAA
AAAAAAAATAAAACAAATTATTTGAAAGAGAATTAGGAATCGGACAGCTTATCGTTACGGGCTAACAGCA
CACCGAGACGAAATAGCTTACCTGACGTCACAGCCTCTGGAAGAACTGCCGCCAAGCAGAGAGAGAGAGA
AAAAGAGGGAGAGCAGCTTAGACCGCATGTGCTTGTGTGTGAGGCGTCTCTCTCTTCGTCTCCTGTTTGC
GCAAACGCATAGACTGCACTGAGAAAATCGATTACCTATTTTTTATGAATGAATATTTGCACTATTACTA
TTCAAAACTATTAAGATAGCAATCACATTCAATAGCCAAATACTATACCACCTGAGCGATGCAACGAAAT
GATCAATTTGAGCAAAAATGCTGCATATTTAGGACGGCATCATTATAGAAATGCTTCTTGCTGTGTACTT
TTCTCTCGTCTGGCAGCTGTTTCGCCGTTATTGTTAAAACCGGCTTAAGTTAGGTGTGTTTTCTACGACT
AGTGATGCCCCTACTAGAAGATGTGTGTTGCACAAATGTCCCTGAATAACCAATTTGAAGTGCAGATAGC
AGTAAACGTAAGCTAATATGAATATTATTTAACTGTAATGTTTTAATATCGCTGGACATTACTAATAAAC
CCACTATAAACACATGTACATATGTATGTTTTGGCATACAATGAGTAGTTGGGGAAAAAATGTGTAAAAG
CACCGTGACCATCACAGCATAAAGATAACCAGCTGAAGTATCGAATATGAGTAACCCCCAAATTGAATCA
CATGCCGCAACTGATAGGACCCATGGAAGTACACTCTTCATGGCGATATACAAGACACACACAAGCACGA
ACACCCAGTTGCGGAGGAAATTCTCCGTAAATGAAAACCCAATCGGCGAACAATTCATACCCATATATGG
TAAAAGTTTTGAACGCGACTTGAGAGCGGAGAGCATTGCGGCTGATAAGGTTTTAGCGCTAAGCGGGCTT
TATAAAACGGGCTGCGGGACCAGTTTTCATATCACTACCGTTTGAGTTCTTGTGCTGTGTGGATACTCCT
CCCGACACAAAGCCGCTCCATCAGCCAGCAGTCGTCTAATCCAGAGACCCCGGATCGGGGTACCAACATG
GACGCACAAACACGACGACGTGAGCGTCGCGCTGAGAAACAAGCTCAATGGAAAGCTGCAAACGGTGGAT
CTCCTCCACATATGGCTTACCCATACGATGTTCCAGATTACGCTCCTCCAAGCTTAATTAAGATGAACGT
AGAGAGCCAACTGAAGACACCGCCAACGCACATTCGAAATCTGGTCAAGCACGTGAACAAGCGAAATTTT
AATGAGAGCAGCGAGCAAATAAATCAGTTCGTTAAAGAGCACGGCCTGGAAGCGGATCGCAGCAGCCTGC
GCCACCTGTTCTCCGTGATCAACTTCAGCGATCTCGTGCCATCAGTTACGGTCCAGCTGCAGGCGAAGCT
CCTGGGCATCCAGTTGGAGCGTCAGCTTCACAGTTCATCGTTTGTGTCCAACATCTGCTACGCTTTTGAC
CAGTTCTTCGCCAGCAACCAGAAGTCCCTGAAGCCTGTTGCGGTAGCGGATCTCGTTGGCCAGGTCGCCC
GACTGACCGGCATCAACAAGGTTTGTGAGTGCGTCTTTGCCTTGGCCTTGACCCACTCCTCGTACACAGA
ACTCAAACATTCTGCCAGGAACAACCTAAAAGGTAGCCTCAGCGAACTTATAGACTCTTACTTGGGTAAT
AAAGGCACCGGCCCAGCCGACAGCGGTCTCCGGGAGATCTCCTTCGATCTACTGCAGTATTTGCTGTGCT
GCCTTAGCGAGTACGTACAACCGCAGGTGGAAGCACAGTTTTTGATCAAGCTTCGTGAGGAGTTTCCGCG
CCAGGCGGTACCGCTGGTTCTAGCGCCGTTCCTTTACGGCTCGACGACGGCGACGATTGCGGGAGCAGGT
GCCAGCGAAACGGATGCGGAGGCCGAAGCGACGACTAATAGCAACAGCTCCAGTTTCGAAGCAGATGCTT
TGAACGAGGTGGGAATCGAGGATATTTATGACCATTTAAGCGAGATAATATTCACCAACCAGGGCAAAAA
TAATATTATGGACACATCTTGGATTAATCTAATCCTTGAAATCGGTTATGAATTTACATCGAGCGTTGAA
GAGTGTAAGAATCATTTGTGTTCCCGCGAGCGAGAACGCGCTGAGCTCCAGTCCAAAGATGTCGCCAAGA
TCGTGGGTCTTATGTGCCGACGGCACTCCTCCCTGCTCGATTGTAATGTGAATCTACCGACGCCGGCGAA
CTTCTGGCCTGGTCAGGGACAGGGCGGTGGCAGCAACAGCAGTGGCTCTTCGCAGACACAAATCACTCCG
CAGCAACAGAACCCGGGCAGCAGTAACAACAACGATGGCAGCGATGGCAATTCGTCCAGTGATAAGAAGG
ACAAGAAGGAGACGACGGAGGCCACGCAAACTTGGAAGCCAGATGTCTTTGTGCAGGCGCTCAAGGAGGT
GGTGCCTCAGCTCAACTGGAAGGACGTGTGCATGGAACTTGATCATCCCGAGTTCGTGCTGAAGGATCGC
ATCGGTTTGGAGCTTTTGCTCACCATCCTTCGGCTGGCCACTGGCTCTAACATATTTCCACATCCAGAAT
GCATTTACCGTCACTGGGCAAACACGGAAGGTCAGCTGTCGCTTATCGCGACAATGCTGAAGAACCCGGA
TCTCTTTTCCTTCGCCGACTTTGTATTTAGCCAGCCAGCGTTGGATGTGCTTAAGACAGCTCCGGATGCG
GACAATAAGGAGATCTCGTCCTGGAAGTCGCTTCACCTGGTGGAGGTGCTGCTCTCCATTGCGGACAAGG
GATACTATACGCAGGTCCATGAGCTATTCAAGTTCCCAGCGCAGAACTGTCCCGATGTGCTATTTTTGGC
CTTATTGAACACAAGTCCGCCTATGACGCCACTGCGTCAGGATCTGTTTAACCAACTGATACCAACGTTC
CTTGGCAACCATCCCAACTCGAACGTGATCTTGGCCAGCGCCTGGAGCTCGAACAGCTTCCAACTTCGTT
CCAATATCATGAATGCTATGTCCGAGTGGTATCTCCGAGGCAATGAGTTCGATCAGGTGAAACTGTCGCG
CATCCTGGATCTTGCCCAGGATTTAAAAGCGCTATCAGCGCTGCTCAACGCCCGTTCATTTTTATTCATT
ATCGACCTGGCTTGCCTTGCCTCTCGGCGCGAGTACCTGAAGCTGGAAAAGTGGCTTACCGATAAAATTC
GCGAACATGGAGAGCCTTTTATGCAGGCTATAATCAAGGTTCTGCACCGCCGCTGCCCGCAGGTTATCAA
CGCCAAAGTGCCAGAGGATCAGCTGCCTCCCAAGCAGGCGCAGCTTTTGCCCGAGACAGTTACAACCATG
ATCAACTGTCTGCAAACGTGCATCAATAACTGCATGCAGCCGGAGATGGTCGAAGTCATCATGCAAATGA
CCGCGAACGTGGCGATTATGGCTAACATGGCGCGTGCCCAACAGCAGCAGCAGCCAGGATTGGTTCCGCC
GCCTCCACCAACAATTCTGCGCGGCCATCGTGGTATGGATCTGCCTGGAGGCATAGTCCCTCCGCCACCG
CAGCAACCGTTCTCCGGAAACCTCAACGCGCAGATGTTTGGACCAGGAATGGATCCGCTAACGAATATGT
CCAACAACTTAGCCGGCCTCAACCTCAGCGGCCCGAACGGAGCATTTAATTTTGGAAACATGCTAACTTC
TCCATCGCGTCTGATGACTCCGGGAGCCAATCCCTATCCGCTGAACCTCATGCAGATGCCGCAGGCTCCG
CCACCACCCAACGTAGGAAACCTAGGCCGCATGCTGCCAGGGGGTCCACAACAGCAGACTCCAACGCCGA
CTCCAACGGCCCCCAATCCAAACAACCCTGTGATGGCCGATCTCCAGATACCTGTGTCAAAGGAAGTTGA
AGACGAGGTCAACTCATACTTTCAGCGCATCTACAACCACCAGCCGAATCCAACGCTGTCCATCGATGAA
GTGCTGGACATTTTGCAAAGATTTAAAGAGTCAAGTAACCGGCGCGAGCAGGAAGTCTTTTTGTGCATGC
TGCGCAATCTGTTCGAGGAATATCGCTTTTTCTGTCAATACCCAGAGAAAGAGCTACAGATTACTGCGCA
GCTATTTGGTGGCATTATTGATCGTAACCTGGTGCCCACTTTTGTTGCACTGGGCCTTTCTCTGCGCTGT
GTCTTGGATGCCCTCCGCAAGCCCGATGGATCTAAGCTTTACTATTTCGGTGTGACGGCACTGGACAGAT
TCAGAACTCGATTGCACACCTACAACAAATACTGCGAGCATATCCGCTCCATTCCTCACTTCTCTGACTT
CCCGCCGCACCTTATTCAGTATGTGGAATACGGAATGCACGGCCAGGAGCCGCCGCCGCAGAAGTTGATT
GGACTCAGCAATACGATTCCTTCGGCGATATCTAGCGGACCAGGAACGGAACCAATTTACAGGAATAGCT
CCATGTTAGGTAATATGCCCGCTGCCACCCCGGGATCGGGACCGAAATCAAACGCTGCTGTATCGCATGC
CACGAGAATGAAGTCCATCGCCAATGCCACCAATATCGACACACTTTTGGTGGCCAACCAGGAAGAGAAA
GTGACTGTGCCACCAGAGCCTGTGCAGGGCTCATCTGGCATACCGCAGAAGTGCGATGAGATAAAGGAGA
TTATGACCAAGGAGTATTGGCCGTGGCTAGCGCAATATCTGGTCCTCAAAGCGGCATCAATGGAGTTCGC
CGCCCACACACTATATTACAACTTTTTGGATGCCCTTAAAAACGGCGAGATCAACCGATTCGTAACCAAA
GAGACCCTACGCAACATCAAGGTACTCTTGCGCTCCGATAAGGGAGTTATTAATTTCTCCGATCGAAGTC
TGTTGAAGAACCTCGGACACTGGTTGGGCATGATGACCTTAGGTCGCAATCGCCCCATCCTGCAGTTGGA
TCTGGATCTTAAATCCCTTTTGGCTGAGGCTTACCACAAGGGCCAGCAGGAACTGCTTTTTGTGGTTCCT
TTCGTAGCCAAGATCCTTGAGTCATCCGCCAAGTCTCGCATCTTCCGATCGCCCAATCCATGGACAATGG
GTATCATGTACGTGCTTGCTGAGCTTCACCAGGAGCCAGACCTTAAGCTGAACCTGAAGTTTGAAATCGA
AGTACTCTGCAAAACACTTAATCTGGAGTTGGCCAAGTTGCGACAAGTGATCTACCTGAAGGATCCCAAT
CGAACTCACCGGATTGAAGAGCAGATGTCGCAACCAAAACCGAAACAACTTGAGCCAGTGGCTTCTGCGC
CAGCTCTACCGCGTGAACAGCAATCCCCGGCACAACCTCCGCCACCACCACAACAGCAGCAACCACCGCA
GCAGCAGGTACCTCCACCGCCATCCTCTGCGGACGTGGACGCCCAAAATGCGGCCGCTATGATGATGGCA
GCGGGCGGAGCTAATAGTACTCCTGGATCGGTATCTTCGCCCAATCTACCCACCGATTCCAGCCAGGTGG
CACTACCGCCACCAGAGCCGCGCTATTCATACGTGGACGTAAACGTGAGCAACTTCCAGCTTATTGGTCA
GCAGTTGGTACTGCCACCCAATACTCCGTTCCTGCACGCCAATCCCGGAATCAAACACATGGTCGTCAAC
GCCGTGGAGCGCACGATAACCGACTGGTTGCAGCCTATTGTGGACCGAAGCATCCGCATTGCCTGTGCCA
CCACCGAGCAGATCATCCGCAAGGACTTCGCCCTGGATGCTGACGAGAACCGAATGCGCACTGCCGCTCA
TCAGATGGTACGAAACCTTGCCGCCGGCATGGCCATGATTACCGGTAAGGATGAGATAGCGCGTGCTATT
AGCCAGAATCTGCACAAGGCCTTGCTGTCGGGTCTAAATGGGATGCCCAGCATGGCTGAGATCCAAGCTG
CTGCTATGCAGTTAGCCAGCGAAAATGTTGAGCTAGTTTGCGCTTTCATTCAGAAAACATCTGCTGAAAA
GGCAGCCGCAGAGATCGATAGGCGTCTAAGCACCGATTTCGAGACCAGAAAAATTGCTCGTGAAGAGGGC
AACCGCTTTGTGGACGCCCAGATCCTCACCTATCAACAGGAGCGTCTTCCAGAAGCAGTGCGCATCAAGG
TGGGCGCGGCTCCAGCTACACTTTATGCTGTGTACTCGGAGTTCGCTAGAAGCATACCTGGCTTCCAGCA
GATGAGCGATCGCGATATTGCCCTGTTTGTGCCCAAGCCGACGGATTTGTCTCAGCCAAATGTGTTTGCT
AATGATGATAGCATGGTATACGGGGAACTGGCTAGCAAAATGGAGGCCTTCATGAACACGGCAATCGGAG
TGCCGACACTCCAGATCCAGGCTAGCAAGATGCACATGCTACTCAACGCCCTGATAGCGACGCGTCGACT
GCGTGACCAAGAGTCTGCCTTTAATCTGCTGACCCGCGCGGTCGAGGGTTTGACCGAAGGATTGGTCAAT
ATGCATGAAAACATGGAGCAAATGAAGATGTACCAAAACATCCATCTCCGTATCCTTGGCTTGCTGAACA
ACAGTTTCGGTGCTCCAAACACAGAGCGAGCGGTAACAAAGTGTTTCTTCGATATCCGAGAGGAGGTGCG
ATATAACGTGGAGGCAGCTCGCGCTTTGATTACGTCGCACTTTGTCAATCTGAATCAGTTTGACGGAATG
CTACGCGACTGCATGGACAACGGAAACAATTATGTGGCTATATCGTTCGGTATCGCACTGCTGGAGCGCC
TCATCATGGACGATCGAGTGATTAATATTGTTTCGGACAACGAATTCATGGCAACTGTTGAGCTGCTAGG
TAGGCTGACCCAACACCGTCACCGCTACCCCGAGTGTATCGTCAACGCCATCGACACCCTGTGGTCCGGC
AATTTCAATAGCTCCTCCGATTATTCCCCCTTTAATGGAAACGACCGCTATCTGAGCGGCGCTAGCCACT
ATATTCATAGCGGAATGCACCATGTCCGCTCGTGTGACACCGACGACCCCCCCGGACTCCAGGAAAAAAC
CGAATTCTTGTTGAAAGACTGGGTGGCCTTGTATACCCAGCAAAATCAACAATCGACCCGTGACGCCCGT
AATTTTGGCGCCTTCGTGCAAAAAATGAATACCTACGGCATTTTGAAGACCGATGATCTGATTACGCGCT
TCTTTCGTCAAGCTACCCATATCTGTACCGACGTCGTCTATCGTATGTTTGCTGAACCCAGCCTTCCCAT
TAATCAAGCTAAGAATAAAATTTTTCAATGGATTGACGCCTTTGTGCACTTGATCGCCATGCTGGTCCGC
CATTCGGGAGAGGCCGGCAACCCCACGACGAAAATTAATTTGCTCAATAAAGTCTTGGGAATCGTCTTGG
GCACCTTGATCAAAGATCACGAAATGCGCGGAGTGTCCTTTCAACAAGTGGGATATCACCGTTTTTTTAT
GATGTTGTTTATGGAATTGTGTACCGCTGACGTCATCCTGGAAAGCTTGATGCATAGCATCGTCAGCGCT
TTTGCTTACACATATCACTTGTTGAATCCCAGCGTGGCTCCGGGATTCTGCTTTGCTTGGTTGGAGCTCA
TTTCGCATCGCGTCTTCCTGGGCCGCATCCTGGTCCAAATTCCCGGGCAAAAGGGCTGGCCACTTTACGC
TCAATTGCTGCAGGACCTTTTTAAATATCTTGCGCCCTTCTTACGCAACACTGAGCTCGGCAAACCAGTC
CAGCTTTTGTACAAGGGGACGCTACGTGTTCTGCTCGTTCTGCTTCACGACTTCCCGGAGTTCTTGTGCG
ACTATCATTTTGGGTTCTGTGACACCATCCCGCCCAATTGCGTCCAGATGCGTAACATCATCCTGTCGGC
GTTTCCGCGCAACATGCGCTTGCCCGATCCCTTCACGCCCAACCTAAAAGTGGACATGCTGTCGGACAGT
AGTAATGCGCCTAAGGTGCTCAGTAGCTACATTATGAACATCCAGCCCGCGAACTTTAAGAAGGATTTGG
ACTCGTACCTCAAGGCCCGGGCGCCAGTTACTTTTCTATCGGAATTACGTGGTCACTTGCAGGTGACAAG
CGAGCCAGGAACTCGTTACAACATGGCGCTGATGAATGCTCTGGTCATGTATGTGGGAACTCAGGCGATT
GCTTTGATCAGAAACAAAAACTTTGTGCCCAACACCTCGAACATAGCACACAGCGCCCACATGGATATCT
TCCAGAATCTTGCTGTTGACTTGGATACGGAGGGTCGCTATCTGTTCTTGAATGCGATTGCGAACCAGTT
GCGCTATCCCAACAGCCACACGCACTACTTCAGCTGTGCGGTGCTGCATCTGTTTGCCGAGGCCAACTCG
GAGGCAATTCAGGAGCAGATCACTCGCGTACTTCTGGAACGATTGATCGTGAACCGCCCGCATCCTTGGG
GACTGTTGATCACTTTTATTGAGCTGATCAAAAATCCCATCTACAAGTTCTGGGACCATGACTTTGTGCA
CTGTGCGCCAGAGATCACCAAGCTCTTTGAATCGGTGGCCCGTTCCTGTCTGGCCAAGTCGAACGTCACC
CAGCAGTTGAACATGCCCGTCGTCGATGGCGAGGGCCAGGAGGTAGCCACCATCAACTGATCTAGAGGGC
CCGCGGTTCGAAGGTAAGCCTATCCCTAACCCTCTCCTCGGTCTCGATTCTACGCGTACCGGTCATCATC
ACCATCACCATTGAGTTTAAACCCGCTGATCAGCCTCGACTGTGCCTTCTAAGGCCTGAGCTCGCTGATC
AGCCTCGATCGAGGATCCAGACATGATAAGATACATTGATGAGTTTGGACAAACCACAACTAGAATGCAG
TGAAAAAAATGCTTTATTTGTGAAATTTGTGATGCTATTGCTTTATTTGTAACCATTATAAGCTGCAATA
AACAAGTTAACAACAACAATTGCATTCATTTTATGTTTCAGGTTCAGGGGGAGGTGTGGGAGGTTTTTTA
AAGCAAGTAAAACCTCTACAAATGTGGTATGGCTGATTATGATCAGTCGACCGATGCCCTTGAGAGCCTT
CAACCCAGTCAGCTCCTTCCGGTGGGCGCGGGGCATGACTATCGTCGCCGCACTTATGACTGTCTTCTTT
ATCATGCAACTCGTAGGACAGGTGCCGGCAGCGCTCTGGGTCATTTTCGGCGAGGACCGCTTTCGCTGGA
GCGCGACGATGATCGGCCTGTCGCTTGCGGTATTCGGAATCTTGCACGCCCTCGCTCAAGCCTTCGTCAC
TGGTCCCGCCACCAAACGTTTCGGCGAGAAGCAGGCCATTATCGCCGGCATGGCGGCCGACGCGCTGGGC
TACGTCTTGCTGGCGTTCGCGACGCGAGGCTGGATGGCCTTCCCCATTATGATTCTTCTCGCTTCCGGCG
GCATCGGGATGCCCGCGTTGCAGGCCATGCTGTCCAGGCAGGTAGATGACGACCATCAGGGACAGCTTCA
AGGATCGCTCGCGGCTCTTACCAGCCAGCAAAAGGCCAGGAACCGTAAAAAGGCCGCGTTGCTGGCGTTT
TTCCATAGGCTCCGCCCCCCTGACGAGCATCACAAAAATCGACGCTCAAGTCAGAGGTGGCGAAACCCGA
CAGGACTATAAAGATACCAGGCGTTTCCCCCTGGAAGCTCCCTCGTGCGCTCTCCTGTTCCGACCCTGCC
GCTTACCGGATACCTGTCCGCCTTTCTCCCTTCGGGAAGCGTGGCGCTTTCTCAATGCTCACGCTGTAGG
TATCTCAGTTCGGTGTAGGTCGTTCGCTCCAAGCTGGGCTGTGTGCACGAACCCCCCGTTCAGCCCGACC
GCTGCGCCTTATCCGGTAACTATCGTCTTGAGTCCAACCCGGTAAGACACGACTTATCGCCACTGGCAGC
AGCCACTGGTAACAGGATTAGCAGAGCGAGGTATGTAGGCGGTGCTACAGAGTTCTTGAAGTGGTGGCCT
AACTACGGCTACACTAGAAGGACAGTATTTGGTATCTGCGCTCTGCTGAAGCCAGTTACCTTCGGAAAAA
GAGTTGGTAGCTCTTGATCCGGCAAACAAACCACCGCTGGTAGCGGTGGTTTTTTTGTTTGCAAGCAGCA
GATTACGCGCAGAAAAAAAGGATCTCAAGAAGATCCTTTGATCTTTTCTACGGGGTCTGACGCTCAGTGG
AACGAAAACTCACGTTAAGGGATTTTGGTCATGAGATTATCAAAAAGGATCTTCACCTAGATCCTTTTAA
ATTAAAAATGAAGTTTTAAATCAATCTAAAGTATATATGAGTAAACTTGGTCTGACAGTTACCAATGCTT
AATCAGTGAGGCACCTATCTCAGCGATCTGTCTATTTCGTTCATCCATAGTTGCCTGACTCCCCGTCGTG
TAGATAACTACGATACGGGAGGGCTTACCATCTGGCCCCAGTGCTGCAATGATACCGCGAGACCCACGCT
CACCGGCTCCAGATTTATCAGCAATAAACCAGCCAGCCGGAAGGGCCGAGCGCAGAAGTGGTCCTGCAAC
TTTATCCGCCTCCATCCAGTCTATTAATTGTTGCCGGGAAGCTAGAGTAAGTAGTTCGCCAGTTAATAGT
TTGCGCAACGTTGTTGCCATTGCTGCAGGCATCGTGGTGTCACGCTCGTCGTTTGGTATGGCTTCATTCA
GCTCCGGTTCCCAACGATCAAGGCGAGTTACATGATCCCCCATGTTGTGCAAAAAAGCGGTTAGCTCCTT
CGGTCCTCCGATCGTTGTCAGAAGTAAGTTGGCCGCAGTGTTATCACTCATGGTTATGGCAGCACTGCAT
AATTCTCTTACTGTCATGCCATCCGTAAGATGCTTTTCTGTGACTGGTGAGTACTCAACCAAGTCATTCT
GAGAATAGTGTATGCGGCGACCGAGTTGCTCTTGCCCGGCGTCAACACGGGATAATACCGCGCCACATAG
CAGAACTTTAAAAGTGCTCATCATTGGAAAACGTTCTTCGGGGCGAAAACTCTCAAGGATCTTACCGCTG
TTGAGATCCAGTTCGATGTAACCCACTCGTGCACCCAACTGATCTTCAGCATCTTTTACTTTCACCAGCG
TTTCTGGGTGAGCAAAAACAGGAAGGCAAAATGCCGCAAAAAAGGGAATAAGGGCGACACGGAAATGTTG
AATACTCATACTCTTCCTTTTTCAATATTATTGAAGCATTTATCAGGGTTATTGTCTCATGAGCGGATAC
ATATTTGAATGTATTTAGAAAAATAAACAAATAGGGGTTCCGCGCACATTTCCCCGAAAAGTGCCACCTG
ACGTCTAAGAAACCATTATTATCATGACATTAACCTATAAAAATAGGCGTATCACGAGGCCCTTTCGT
Features (pLannotate 1.2.2; 10 found; start..end, strand, type, name):
     56..2568    +  promoter       Ac5 promoter: Drosophila melanogaster actin 5C promoter
   2588..2653    +  CDS            N (fragment): REGN_LAMBD - Experimental evidence at protein level: Swiss-Prot protein existence level 1. Plays a role as a transcriptional antitermination factor that allows the virus to initiate its lytic phase. Activates expression of the delayed viral early genes by modifying host RNA polymerase (RNAP) into a form that is resistant to termination signals. This antitermination function requires the host NusA protein which serves to stabilize the interaction between antitermination protein N and host RNA polymerase. From Escherichia phage lambda (Bacteriophage lambda).
   2678..2704    +  CDS            3xHA (fragment): three tandem HA epitope tags
  10233..10274   +  CDS            V5 tag: epitope tag from simian virus 5
  10374..10508   -  polyA_signal   SV40 poly(A) signal: SV40 polyadenylation signal
  10531..10615   -  CDS            large T antigen (fragment): large T antigen from SV40 (simian virus 40)
  10616..11086   +  CDS            TcR (fragment): tetracycline efflux protein; tet; confers resistance to tetracycline
  11130..11718   -  rep_origin     ori: high-copy-number ColE1/pMB1/pBR322/pUC origin of replication
  11889..12749   -  CDS            AmpR: β-lactamase; bla; confers resistance to ampicillin, carbenicillin, and related antibiotics
  12750..12854   -  promoter       AmpR promoter: bla
