[The description below was written by a language model from this plasmid's Addgene catalogue record and pLannotate feature annotations shown in this document.]
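Description:
pAc5.1B-lambdaN-HA-DmNot1-del1156-1169-RNFtoAAA-dsRNAres_W is a roughly 12.9 kb insect expression plasmid. The catalogue lists its backbone as unknown, although the name and the annotated parts point to a pAc5.1-type vector. Expression is driven by the constitutive Drosophila melanogaster actin 5C (Ac5) promoter and terminated by an SV40 polyadenylation signal, an arrangement suited to transfection of Drosophila cultured cells. In bacteria the plasmid replicates from a ColE1/pUC-type origin and is selected with ampicillin through the bla gene and its promoter. The record lists it as low copy despite the origin annotation. Short fragments annotated as tetracycline resistance and SV40 large T antigen appear to be non-functional backbone remnants.

The open reading frame begins with a fragment of the bacteriophage lambda N protein, followed by an HA epitope (annotated as a partial 3xHA match). These are fused to Drosophila Not1, the scaffold subunit of the CCR4-NOT deadenylase complex. The Not1 coding region itself is not annotated, but it fits the large gap between the HA tag and the downstream vector-derived V5 tag. Whether V5 is translated in frame is not stated. The lambda N peptide binds boxB RNA hairpins, so fusions of this kind are typically used to tether a protein to a boxB-containing reporter mRNA.

As the name indicates, this variant deletes residues 1156-1169, carries an RNF-to-AAA substitution, and is designed to resist dsRNA, which would allow complementation after knockdown of endogenous Not1. The record also notes ten silent changes and two non-silent ones (N605S, K759M) relative to the reference sequence. The associated study concerns DDX6-CNOT1 interactions and CNOT9 tryptophan-binding pockets in miRNA-mediated silencing, but the record does not say which interaction these mutations are meant to disrupt.
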