Addgene plasmid #147875: pAc5.1B-lambdaN-HA-DmNot1-del1156-1169-RNFtoAAA-dsRNAres_W
Purpose: Insect Expression of DmNot1-del1156-1169-RNFtoAAA-dsRNAres
Depositing lab: Elisa Izaurralde. Depositing organization: Max Planck Institute for Developmental Biology. Publication: A DDX6-CNOT1 complex and W-binding pockets in CNOT9 reveal direct links between miRNA target recognition and silencing. Chen Y, Boland A, Kuzuoglu-Ozturk D, Bawankar P, Loh B, Chang CT, Weichenrieder O, Izaurralde E. Mol Cell. 2014 Jun 5;54(5):737-50. doi: 10.1016/j.molcel.2014.03.034. Epub 2014 Apr 24. PubMed 24768540.
Backbone
  Vector backbone: Unknown
  Vector type: Insect Expression
Growth in bacteria
  Bacterial resistance: Ampicillin, 100 μg/mL
  Growth temperature: 37°C
  Growth strain: DH5alpha
  Copy number: Low Copy
Gene/Insert
  Gene/Insert name: DmNot1-del1156-1169-RNFtoAAA-dsRNAres
  Species: D. melanogaster (fly)
  Mutation: 10 silent mutations and two non silent N605S, K759M compared to the sequence given by NCBI: NM_001103772.2.
  Entrez Gene: Not1 (a.k.a. Dmel_CG34407, CG1874, CG1884, CG34407, Dmel\CG34407, Dmel_CG1874, Dmel_CG1884, NOT, NOT1, anon-EST:Liang-1.29, anon-WO0118547.221, clone 1.29, not1)
  Cloning method: Unknown
Terms and licenses: Academic/Nonprofit Terms; Industry Terms: Not Available to Industry
Depositor comments: Plasmids from this collection were made available to the research community and donated after the lab closed. Please note that the sequence provided by the depositing laboratory may be theoretical/predicted or based on Sanger sequencing results. There may be discrepancies between sequencing results obtained by Addgene and the depositor sequence. If an Addgene verified sequence is not available, please contact before placing your order to request that our lab fully sequence the plasmid.
How to cite: pAc5.1B-lambdaN-HA-DmNot1-del1156-1169-RNFtoAAA-dsRNAres_W was a gift from Elisa Izaurralde (Addgene plasmid # 147875 ; http://n2t.net/addgene:147875 ; RRID:Addgene_147875)
